>Addgene plasmid #179731 | pBMN DHFR-HiBiT / Lyt2 | addgene full sequence | sequence record 361671 | Addgene NGS Result
CCCCCTCTCCCTCCCCCCCCCCTAACGTTACTGGCCGAAGCCGCTTGGAATAAGGCCGGTGTGCGTTTGT
CTATATGTTATTTTCCACCATATTGCCGTCTTTTGGCAATGTGAGGGCCCGGAAACCTGGCCCTGTCTTC
TTGACGAGCATTCCTAGGGGTCTTTCCCCTCTCGCCAAAGGAATGCAAGGTCTGTTGAATGTCGTGAAGG
AAGCAGTTCCTCTGGAAGCTTCTTGAAGACAAACAACGTCTGTAGCGACCCTTTGCAGGCAGCGGAACCC
CCCACCTGGCGACAGGTGCCTCTGCGGCCAAAAGCCACGTGTATAAGATACACCTGCAAAGGCGGCACAA
CCCCAGTGCCACGTTGTGAGTTGGATAGTTGTGGAAAGAGTCAAATGGCTCTCCTCAAGCGTATTCAACA
AGGGGCTGAAGGATGCCCAGAAGGTACCCCATTGTATGGGATCTGATCTGGGGCCTCGGTGCACATGCTT
TACATGTGTTTAGTCGAGGTTAAAAAAACGTCTAGGCCCCCCGAACCACGGGGACGTGGTTTTCCTTTGA
AAAACACGATGATAATATGGCCACAACCATGGCCTCACCGTTGACCCGCTTTCTGTCGCTGAACCTGCTG
CTGCTGGGTGAGTCGATTATCCTGGGGAGTGGAGAAGCTAAGCCACAGGCACCCGAACTCCGAATCTTTC
CAAAGAAAATGGACGCCGAACTTGGTCAGAAGGTGGACCTGGTATGTGAAGTGTTGGGGTCCGTTTCGCA
AGGATGCTCTTGGCTCTTCCAGAACTCCAGCTCCAAACTCCCCCAGCCCACCTTCGTTGTCTATATGGCT
TCATCCCACAACAAGATAACGTGGGACGAGAAGCTGAATTCGTCGAAACTGTTTTCTGCCATGAGGGACA
CGAATAATAAGTACGTTCTCACCCTGAACAAGTTCAGCAAGGAAAACGAAGGCTACTATTTCTGCTCAGT
CATCAGCAACTCGGTGATGTACTTCAGTTCTGTCGTGCCAGTCCTTCAGAAAGTGAACTCTACTACTACC
AAGCCAGTGCTGCGAACTCCCTCACCTGTGCACCCTACCGGGACATCTCAGCCCCAGAGACCAGAAGATT
GTCGGCCCCGTGGCTCAGTGAAGGGGACCGGATTGGACTTCGCCTGTGATATTTACATCTGGGCACCCTT
GGCCGGAATCTGCGTGGCCCTTCTGCTGTCCTTGATCATCACTCTCATCTGCTACCACAGCCGCTAGTCA
GACAGGAAGATCGGGCCGCGGGGATCATCAAGCTTATCGATACCGTCGACGATAAAATAAAAGATTTTAT
TTAGTCTCCAGAAAAAGGGGGGAATGAAAGACCCCACCTGTAGGTTTGGCAAGCTAGCTTAAGTAACGCC
ATTTTGCAAGGCATGGAAAAATACATAACTGAGAATAGAGAAGTTCAGATCAAGGTCAGGAACAGATGGA
ACAGCTGAATATGGGCCAAACAGGATATCTGTGGTAAGCAGTTCCTGCCCCGGCTCAGGGCCAAGAACAG
ATGGAACAGCTGAATATGGGCCAAACAGGATATCTGTGGTAAGCAGTTCCTGCCCCGGCTCAGGGCCAAG
AACAGATGGTCCCCAGATGCGGTCCAGCCCTCAGCAGTTTCTAGAGAACCATCAGATGTTTCCAGGGTGC
CCCAAGGACCTGAAATGACCCTGTGCCTTATTTGAACTAACCAATCAGTTCGCTTCTCGCTTCTGTTCGC
GCGCTTCTGCTCCCCGAGCTCAATAAAAGAGCCCACAACCCCTCACTCGGGGCGCCAGTCCTCCGATTGA
CTGAGTCGCCCGGGTACCCGTGTATCCAATAAACCCTCTTGCAGTTGCATCCGACTTGTGGTCTCGCTGT
TCCTTGGGAGGGTCTCCTCTGAGTGATTGACTACCCGTCAGCGGGGGTCTTTCACATGCAGCATGTATCA
AAATTAATTTGGTTTTTTTTCTTAAGTATTTACATTAAATGGCCATAGTTGCATTAATGAATCGGCCAAC
GCGCGGGGAGAGGCGGTTTGCGTATTGGGCGCTCTTCCGCTTCCTCGCTCACTGACTCGCTGCGCTCGGT
CGTTCGGCTGCGGCGAGCGGTATCAGCTCACTCAAAGGCGGTAATACGGTTATCCACAGAATCAGGGGAT
AACGCAGGAAAGAACATGTGAGCAAAAGGCCAGCAAAAGGCCAGGAACCGTAAAAAGGCCGCGTTGCTGG
CGTTTTTCCATAGGCTCCGCCCCCCTGACGAGCATCACAAAAATCGACGCTCAAGTCAGAGGTGGCGAAA
CCCGACAGGACTATAAAGATACCAGGCGTTTCCCCCTGGAAGCTCCCTCGTGCGCTCTCCTGTTCCGACC
CTGCCGCTTACCGGATACCTGTCCGCCTTTCTCCCTTCGGGAAGCGTGGCGCTTTCTCATAGCTCACGCT
GTAGGTATCTCAGTTCGGTGTAGGTCGTTCGCTCCAAGCTGGGCTGTGTGCACGAACCCCCCGTTCAGCC
CGACCGCTGCGCCTTATCCGGTAACTATCGTCTTGAGTCCAACCCGGTAAGACACGACTTATCGCCACTG
GCAGCAGCCACTGGTAACAGGATTAGCAGAGCGAGGTATGTAGGCGGTGCTACAGAGTTCTTGAAGTGGT
GGCCTAACTACGGCTACACTAGAAGAACAGTATTTGGTATCTGCGCTCTGCTGAAGCCAGTTACCTTCGG
AAAAAGAGTTGGTAGCTCTTGATCCGGCAAACAAACCACCGCTGGTAGCGGTGGTTTTTTTGTTTGCAAG
CAGCAGATTACGCGCAGAAAAAAAGGATCTCAAGAAGATCCTTTGATCTTTTCTACGGGGTCTGACGCTC
AGTGGAACGAAAACTCACGTTAAGGGATTTTGGTCATGAGACAATAACCCTGATAAATGCTTCAATAATA
TTGAAAAAGGAAGAGTATGAGTATTCAACATTTCCGTGTCGCCCTTATTCCCTTTTTTGCGGCATTTTGC
CTTCCTGTTTTTGCTCACCCAGAAACGCTGGTGAAAGTAAAAGATGCTGAAGATCAGTTGGGTGCACGAG
TGGGTTACATCGAACTGGATCTCAACAGCGGTAAGATCCTTGAGAGTTTTCGCCCCGAAGAACGTTTTCC
AATGATGAGCACTTTTAAAGTTCTGCTATGTGGCGCGGTATTATCCCGTATTGACGCCGGGCAAGAGCAA
CTCGGTCGCCGCATACACTATTCTCAGAATGACTTGGTTGAGTACTCACCAGTCACAGAAAAGCATCTTA
CGGATGGCATGACAGTAAGAGAATTATGCAGTGCTGCCATAACCATGAGTGATAACACTGCGGCCAACTT
ACTTCTGACAACGATCGGAGGACCGAAGGAGCTAACCGCTTTTTTGCACAACATGGGGGATCATGTAACT
CGCCTTGATCGTTGGGAACCGGAGCTGAATGAAGCCATACCAAACGACGAGCGTGACACCACGATGCCTG
TAGCAATGGCAACAACGTTGCGCAAACTATTAACTGGCGAACTACTTACTCTAGCTTCCCGGCAACAATT
AATAGACTGGATGGAGGCGGATAAAGTTGCAGGACCACTTCTGCGCTCGGCCCTTCCGGCTGGCTGGTTT
ATTGCTGATAAATCTGGAGCCGGTGAGCGTGGGTCTCGCGGTATCATTGCAGCACTGGGGCCAGATGGTA
AGCCCTCCCGTATCGTAGTTATCTACACGACGGGGAGTCAGGCAACTATGGATGAACGAAATAGACAGAT
CGCTGAGATAGGTGCCTCACTGATTAAGCATTGGTAACTGTCAGACCAAGTTTACTCATATATACTTTAG
ATTGATTTGCGGCCGGCCGCAAAAGGATCTAGGTGAAGATCCTTTTTGATAATCTCATGAGCGGATACAT
ATTTGAATGTATTTAGAAAAATAAACAAATAGGGGTTCCGCGCACATTTCCCCGAAAAGTGCCACCAGCT
TTGCTCTTAGGAGTTTCCTAATACATCCCAAACTCAAATATATAAAGCATTTGACTTGTTCTATGCCCTA
GGGGGCGGGGGGAAGCTAAGCCAGCTTTTTTTAACATTTAAAATGTTAATTCCATTTTAAATGCACAGAT
GTTTTTATTTCATAAGGGTTTCAATGTGCATGAATGCTGCAATATTCCTGTTACCAAAGCTAGTATAAAT
AAAAATAGATAAACGTGGAAATTACTTAGAGTTTCTGTCATTAACGTTTCCTTCCTCAGTTGACAACATA
AATGCGCTGCTGAGAAGCCAGTTTGCATCTGTCAGGATCAATTTCCCATTATGCCAGTCATATTAATTAC
TAGTCAATTAGTTGATTTTTATTTTTGACATATACATGTGAAAGACCCCACCTGTAGGTTTGGCAAGCTA
GCTTAAGTAACGCCATTTTGCAAGGCATGGAAAAATACATAACTGAGAATAGAAAAGTTCAGATCAAGGT
CAGGAACAGATGGAACAGCTGAATATGGGCCAAACAGGATATCTGTGGTAAGCAGTTCCTGCCCCGGCTC
AGGGCCAAGAACAGATGGAACAGCTGAATATGGGCCAAACAGGATATCTGTGGTAAGCAGTTCCTGCCCC
GGCTCAGGGCCAAGAACAGATGGTCCCCAGATGCGGTCCAGCCCTCAGCAGTTTCTAGAGAACCATCAGA
TGTTTCCAGGGTGCCCCAAGGACCTGAAATGACCCTGTGCCTTATTTGAACTAACCAATCAGTTCGCTTC
TCGCTTCTGTTCGCGCGCTTCTGCTCCCCGAGCTCAATAAAAGAGCCCACAACCCCTCACTCGGCGCGCC
AGTCCTCCGATTGACTGAGTCGCCCGGGTACCCGTGTATCCAATAAACCCTCTTGCAGTTGCATCCGACT
TGTGGTCTCGCTGTTCCTTGGGAGGGTCTCCTCTGAGTGATTGACTACCCGTCAGCGGGGGTCTTTCATT
TGGGGGCTCGTCCGGGATCGGGAGACCCCTGCCCAGGGACCACCGACCCACCACCGGGAGGTAAGCTGGC
CAGCAACTTATCTGTGTCTGTCCGATTGTCTAGTGTCTATGACTGATTTTATGCGCCTGCGTCGGTACTA
GTTAGCTAACTAGCTCTGTATCTGGCGGACCCGTGGTGGAACTGACGAGTTCGGAACACCCGGCCGCAAC
CCTGGGAGACGTCCCAGGGACTTCGGGGGCCGTTTTTGTGGCCCGACCTGAGTCCAAAAATCCCGATCGT
TTTGGACTCTTTGGTGCACCCCCCTTAGAGGAGGGATATGTGGTTCTGGTAGGAGACGAGAACCTAAAAC
AGTTCCCGCCTCCGTCTGAATTTTTGCTTTCGGTTTGGGACCGAAGCCGCGCCGCGCGTCTTGTCTGCTG
CAGCATCGTTCTGTGTTGTCTCTGTCTGACTGTGTTTCTGTATTTGTCTGAAAATATGGGCCCGGGCCAG
ACTGTTACCACTCCCTTAAGTTTGACCTTAGGTCACTGGAAAGATGTCGAGCGGATCGCTCACAACCAGT
CGGTAGATGTCAAGAAGAGACGTTGGGTTACCTTCTGCTCTGCAGAATGGCCAACCTTTAACGTCGGATG
GCCGCGAGACGGCACCTTTAACCGAGACCTCATCACCCAGGTTAAGATCAAGGTCTTTTCACCTGGCCCG
CATGGACACCCAGACCAGGTCCCCTACATCGTGACCTGGGAAGCCTTGGCTTTTGACCCCCCTCCCTGGG
TCAAGCCCTTTGTACACCCTAAGCCTCCGCCTCCTCTTCCTCCATCCGCCCCGTCTCTCCCCCTTGAACC
TCCTCGTTCGACCCCGCCTCGATCCTCCCTTTATCCAGCCCTCACTCCTTCTCTAGGCGCCCCCATATGG
CCATATGAGATCTTATATGGGGCACCCCCGCCCCTTGTAAACTTCCCTGACCCTGACATGACAAGAGTTA
CTAACAGCCCCTCTCTCCAAGCTCACTTACAGGCTCTCTACTTAGTCCAGCACGAAGTCTGGAGACCTCT
GGCGGCAGCCTACCAAGAACAACTGGACCGACCGGTGGTACCTCACCCTTACCGAGTCGGCGACACAGTG
TGGGTCCGCCGACACCAGACTAAGAACCTAGAACCTCGCTGGAAAGGACCTTACACAGTCCTGCTGACCA
CCCCCACCGCCCTCAAAGTAGACGGCATCGCAGCTTGGATACACGCCGCCCACGTGAAGGCTGCCGACCC
CGGGGGTGGACCATCCTCTAGACTGCCGGATCCGCCACCATG
[558 nt withheld, positions 6273-6830]
GTGAGCGGCTGGCGGCTGTTCAAGAAGATTAGCTAATAAGCGGCCGCTACGTAAATTCCGCCCCCCCC
Features (pLannotate 1.2.2; 15 found; start..end, strand, type, name):
    113..575     +  misc_feature   IRES: internal ribosome entry site (IRES) of the encephalomyocarditis virus (EMCV)
    589..1254    +  CDS            mCD8: mouse lymphocyte antigen CD8 alpha chain
   1287..1310    +  misc_feature   MCS (fragment): pBluescript multiple cloning site
   1353..1474    +  LTR            3' LTR (ΔU3) (fragment): self-inactivating 3' long terminal repeat (LTR) from Moloney murine leukemia virus
   1475..1944    +  LTR            LTR: long terminal repeat from Moloney murine leukemia virus
   2010..2062    -  CDS            lacI (fragment): lac repressor; lacI; The lac repressor binds to the lac operator to inhibit transcription in E. coli. This inhibition can be relieved by adding lactose or isopropyl-β-D-thiogalactopyranoside (IPTG).
   2245..2833    -  rep_origin     ori: high-copy-number ColE1/pMB1/pBR322/pUC origin of replication
   2904..2956    +  promoter       AmpR promoter (fragment): bla
   2957..3817    +  CDS            AmpR: β-lactamase; bla; confers resistance to ampicillin, carbenicillin, and related antibiotics
   3903..3962    -  promoter       AmpR promoter (fragment): bla
   4379..4970    +  LTR            LTR: long terminal repeat from Moloney murine leukemia virus
   5033..5390    +  misc_feature   MMLV Ψ: packaging signal of Moloney murine leukemia virus (MMLV)
   5455..5871    +  CDS            gag (truncated): truncated Moloney murine leukemia virus (MMLV) gag gene lacking the start codon
   5881..6255    +  misc_feature   pol region: Moloney murine leukemia virus (MMLV) pol region containing the splice acceptor site
   6270..6830    +  CDS            DHFR (sequence partly withheld): DYR_HUMAN - Experimental evidence at protein level: Swiss-Prot protein existence level 1. Key enzyme in folate metabolism. Contributes to the de novo mitochondrial thymidylate biosynthesis pathway. Catalyzes an essential reaction for de novo glycine and purine synthesis, and for DNA precursor synthesis. Binds its own mRNA and that of DHFR2. From Homo sapiens (Human).
