[The description below was written by a language model from this plasmid's Addgene catalogue record and pLannotate feature annotations shown in this document.]
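Description:
pBMN DHFR-HiBiT / Lyt2 is a Moloney murine leukemia virus (MMLV)-based retroviral expression vector built on the pBMN IRES-Lyt-2 backbone, intended for delivering a luminescence-taggable form of human dihydrofolate reductase into mammalian cells. In bacteria it is maintained as a high-copy plasmid through a ColE1/pUC-type origin and selected with ampicillin via the β-lactamase gene. The catalogue lists a total size of about 6.95 kb, while the sequenced record behind the feature table is slightly shorter at about 6.9 kb.

The proviral unit begins with a 5′ MMLV LTR, which serves as the promoter, followed by the Ψ packaging signal, a truncated gag segment lacking its start codon (which extends the packaging region), and a pol-derived fragment carrying the splice acceptor. Downstream, a synthesized human DHFR coding sequence preceded by a Kozak context was cloned between retained BamHI and NotI sites, with the short HiBiT peptide fused to its C terminus; the automated annotation marks only the DHFR portion, not the tag. An EMCV IRES then drives translation of mouse CD8 alpha (Lyt-2) from the same transcript, so that transduced cells display a surface marker usable for identifying or enriching them. The cassette closes with the 3′ MMLV LTR; the annotation tool labels a short adjoining fragment as a ΔU3 self-inactivating LTR, but a full LTR is also called, and the record does not describe the vector as self-inactivating.

HiBiT complements the LgBiT partner to reconstitute NanoLuc luciferase activity, giving a quantitative readout of DHFR protein abundance. The associated work concerns methotrexate-based PROTACs as DHFR-specific probes, consistent with using this construct to monitor DHFR levels and degradation in cells.
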