Addgene plasmid #179731: pBMN DHFR-HiBiT / Lyt2
Purpose: Expresses human dihydrofolate reductase (DHFR) with C-terminal HiBiT tag in mammalian cells. This retroviral vector has an IRES-Lyt-2 downstream of the cloning sites
Depositing lab: James Inglese. Depositing organization: National Center for Advancing Translational Sciences (NCATS). Publication: Methotrexate-based PROTACs as DHFR-specific chemical probes. Rana S, Dranchak P, Dahlin JL, Lamy L, Li W, Oliphant E, Shrimp JH, Rajacharya GH, Tharakan R, Holland DO, Whitten AS, Wilson KM, Singh PK, Durum SK, Tao D, Rai G, Inglese J. Cell Chem Biol. 2024 Feb 15;31(2):221-233.e14. doi: 10.1016/j.chembiol.2023.09.014. Epub 2023 Oct 23. PubMed 37875111.
Backbone
  Vector backbone: pBMN
  Backbone manufacturer: Prof. G. Nolan, Stanford University, Stanford, CA
  Backbone size w/o insert (bp): 6352
  Total vector size (bp): 6952
  Vector type: Retroviral
Growth in bacteria
  Bacterial resistance: Ampicillin, 100 μg/mL
  Growth temperature: 37°C
  Growth strain: DH5alpha
  Copy number: High Copy
Gene/Insert
  Gene/Insert name: human DHFR-HiBiT and IRES-Lyt-2 (alt names: DHFR-HiBiT; DHFR, DHFRP1, DYR)
  Species: H. sapiens (human), M. musculus (mouse)
  Insert size (bp): 600
  GenBank ID: NM_000791
  Entrez Gene: DHFR (a.k.a. DHFR1, DHFRP1, DYR)
  Promoter: LTR/MMLV
  Tag / fusion protein: HiBiT (C terminal on insert)
  Cloning method: Restriction Enzyme; 5′ cloning site BamH1 (not destroyed); 3′ cloning site Not1 (not destroyed)
  Sequencing primers: 5′ pBMN 5’; 3′ IRES reverse
Terms and licenses: Academic/Nonprofit Terms; Industry Terms: Not Available to Industry
Depositor comments: The human DHFR-HiBiT fusion protein was constructed to have the HiBiT tag (VSGWRLFKKIS) sequence (Schwinn, MK et al. (2018) ACS Chem. Biol. 13(2): 467–474) located at the C-terminus of DHFR. The human DHFR-HiBiT construct was synthesized (Bio Basic) and cloned into the retroviral vector pBMN IRES-Lyt-2 (G. Nolan, Stanford University, Stanford, CA), which expresses the coding region of mouse CD8a (Lyt-2), using the restriction sites BamH1 / Not1. All constructs were sequenced to validate authenticity. BamH1- GCCACC-ATG-DHFR-HiBiT-Stop –Not1
How to cite: pBMN DHFR-HiBiT / Lyt2 was a gift from James Inglese (Addgene plasmid # 179731 ; http://n2t.net/addgene:179731 ; RRID:Addgene_179731)
